>Addgene plasmid #195162 | mNG-Mfn1 | addgene full sequence | sequence record 384090 | Addgene NGS Result
TAGTTATTAATAGTAATCAATTACGGGGTCATTAGTTCATAGCCCATATATGGAGTTCCGCGTTACATAA
CTTACGGTAAATGGCCCGCCTGGCTGACCGCCCAACGACCCCCGCCCATTGACGTCAATAATGACGTATG
TTCCCATAGTAACGCCAATAGGGACTTTCCATTGACGTCAATGGGTGGAGTATTTACGGTAAACTGCCCA
CTTGGCAGTACATCAAGTGTATCATATGCCAAGTACGCCCCCTATTGACGTCAATGACGGTAAATGGCCC
GCCTGGCATTATGCCCAGTACATGACCTTATGGGACTTTCCTACTTGGCAGTACATCTACGTATTAGTCA
TCGCTATTACCATGGTGATGCGGTTTTGGCAGTACATCAATGGGCGTGGATAGCGGTTTGACTCACGGGG
ATTTCCAAGTCTCCACCCCATTGACGTCAATGGGAGTTTGTTTTGGCACCAAAATCAACGGGACTTTCCA
AAATGTCGTAACAACTCCGCCCCATTGACGCAAATGGGCGGTAGGCGTGTACGGTGGGAGGTCTATATAA
GCAGAGCTGGTTTAGTGAACCGTCAGATCCGCTAGCGCTACCGGTCGCCACCATGGTGAGCAAGGGCGAG
GAGGATAACATGGCCTCTCTCCCAGCGACACATGAGTTACACATCTTTGGCTCCATCAACGGTGTGGACT
TTGACATGGTGGGTCAGGGCACCGGCAATCCAAATGATGGTTATGAGGAGTTAAACCTGAAGTCCACCAA
GGGTGACCTCCAGTTCTCCCCCTGGATTCTGGTCCCTCATATCGGGTATGGCTTCCATCAGTACCTGCCC
TACCCTGACGGGATGTCGCCTTTCCAGGCCGCCATGGTAGATGGCTCCGGCTACCAAGTCCATCGCACAA
TGCAGTTTGAAGATGGTGCCTCCCTTACTGTTAACTACCGCTACACCTACGAGGGAAGCCACATCAAAGG
AGAGGCCCAGGTGAAGGGGACTGGTTTCCCTGCTGACGGTCCTGTGATGACCAACTCGCTGACCGCTGCG
GACTGGTGCAGGTCGAAGAAGACTTACCCCAACGACAAAACCATCATCAGTACCTTTAAGTGGAGTTACA
CCACTGGAAATGGCAAGCGCTACCGGAGCACTGCGCGGACCACCTACACCTTTGCCAAGCCAATGGCGGC
TAACTATCTGAAGAACCAGCCGATGTACGTGTTCCGTAAGACGGAGCTCAAGCACTCCAAGACCGAGCTC
AACTTCAAGGAGTGGCAAAAGGCCTTTACCGATGTGATGGGCATGGACGAGCTGTACAAGTCCGGACTCA
GATCTCGAGCTCAAGCTTCGAATTCGATGGCAGAACCTGTTTCTCCACTGAAGCACTTTGTGCTGGCTAA
GAAGGCGATTACTGCAATCTTTGACCAGTTACTGGAGTTTGTTACTGAAGGATCACATTTTGTTGAAGCA
ACATATAAGAATCCGGAACTTGATCGAATAGCCACTGAAGATGATCTGGTAGAAATGCAAGGATATAAAG
ACAAGCTTTCCATCATTGGTGAGGTGCTATCTCGGAGACACATGAAGGTGGCATTTTTTGGCAGGACAAG
CAGTGGGAAGAGCTCTGTTATCAATGCAATGTTGTGGGATAAAGTTCTCCCTAGTGGGATTGGCCATATA
ACCAATTGCTTCCTAAGTGTTGAAGGAACTGATGGAGATAAAGCCTATCTTATGACAGAAGGATCAGATG
AAAAAAAGAGTGTGAAGACAGTTAATCAACTGGCCCATGCCCTTCACATGGACAAAGATTTGAAAGCTGG
CTGTCTTGTACGTGTGTTTTGGCCAAAAGCAAAATGTGCCCTCTTGAGAGATGACCTGGTGTTAGTAGAC
AGTCCAGGCACAGATGTCACTACAGAGCTGGATAGCTGGATTGATAAGTTTTGCCTAGATGCTGATGTCT
TTGTTTTGGTCGCAAACTCTGAATCAACACTAATGAATACGGAAAAACACTTTTTTCACAAGGTGAATGA
GCGGCTTTCCAAGCCTAATATTTTCATTCTCAATAATCGTTGGGATGCCTCTGCATCAGAGCCAGAATAT
ATGGAAGACGTACGCAGACAGCACATGGAAAGATGCCTGCATTTCTTGGTGGAGGAGCTCAAAGTTGTAA
ATGCTTTAGAAGCACAGAATCGTATCTTCTTTGTTTCAGCAAAGGAAGTTCTTAGTGCTAGAAAGCAAAA
AGCACAGGGGATGCCAGAAAGTGGTGTGGCACTTGCTGAAGGATTTCATGCAAGATTACAGGAATTTCAG
AATTTTGAACAAATCTTTGAGGAGTGTATCTCGCAGTCAGCAGTGAAAACAAAGTTCGAACAGCACACTA
TCAGAGCTAAACAGATACTAGCTACTGTGAAAAACATAATGGATTCAGTAAACCTGGCAGCTGAAGATAA
AAGGCATTATTCAGTGGAAGAGAGGGAAGACCAAATTGATAGACTGGACTTTATTCGAAACCAGATGAAC
CTTTTAACACTGGATGTTAAGAAAAAAATCAAGGAGGTTACCGAGGAGGTGGCAAACAAAGTTTCATGTG
CAATGACAGATGAAATTTGTCGACTGTCTGTTTTGGTTGATGAATTTTGTTCAGAGTTTCATCCTAATCC
AGATGTATTAAAAATATATAAAAGTGAATTAAATAAGCACATAGAGGATGGTATGGGAAGAAATTTGGCT
GATCGATGCACCGATGAAGTAAACGCCTTAGTGCTTCAGACCCAGCAAGAAATTATTGAAAATTTGAAGC
CATTACTTCCAGCTGGTATACAGGATAAACTACATACACTGATCCCTTGCAAGAAATTTGATCTCAGTTA
TAATCTAAATTACCACAAGTTATGTTCAGATTTTCAAGAGGATATTGTATTTCGTTTTTCCCTGGGCTGG
TCTTCCCTTGTACATCGATTTTTGGGCCCTAGAAATGCTCAAAGGGTGCTCCTAGGATTATCAGAGCCTA
TCTTTCAGCTCCCTAGATCTTTAGCTTCTACTCCCACTGCTCCTACCACTCCAGCAACGCCAGATAATGC
ATCACAGGAAGAACTCATGATTACATTAGTAACAGGATTGGCGTCCGTTACATCTAGAACTTCTATGGGC
ATCATTATTGTTGGAGGAGTGATTTGGAAAACTATAGGCTGGAAACTCCTATCTGTTTCATTAACTATGT
ATGGAGCTTTGTATCTTTATGAAAGACTGAGCTGGACCACCCATGCCAAGGAGCGAGCCTTTAAACAGCA
GTTTGTAAACTATGCAACTGAAAAACTGAGGATGATTGTTAGCTCCACGAGTGCAAACTGCAGTCACCAA
GTAAAACAACAAATAGCTACCACTTTTGCTCGCCTGTGCCAACAAGTTGATATTACTCAAAAACAGCTGG
AAGAAGAAATTGCTAGATTACCCAAAGAAATAGATCAGTTGGAGAAAATACAAAACAATTCAAAGCTCTT
AAGAAATAAAGCTGTTCAACTTGAAAATGAGCTGGAGAATTTTACTAAGCAGTTTCTACCTTCAAGCAAT
GAAGAATCCTAAGGATCCACCGGATCTAGATAACTGATCATAATCAGCCATACCACATTTGTAGAGGTTT
TACTTGCTTTAAAAAACCTCCCACACCTCCCCCTGAACCTGAAACATAAAATGAATGCAATTGTTGTTGT
TAACTTGTTTATTGCAGCTTATAATGGTTACAAATAAAGCAATAGCATCACAAATTTCACAAATAAAGCA
TTTTTTTCACTGCATTCTAGTTGTGGTTTGTCCAAACTCATCAATGTATCTTAACGCGTAAATTGTAAGC
GTTAATATTTTGTTAAAATTCGCGTTAAATTTTTGTTAAATCAGCTCATTTTTTAACCAATAGGCCGAAA
TCGGCAAAATCCCTTATAAATCAAAAGAATAGACCGAGATAGGGT
[37 nt withheld, positions 3966-4002]
AAAGAACGTGGACTCCAACGTCAAAGG
[49 nt withheld, positions 4030-4078]
T
[91 nt withheld, positions 4080-4170]
G
[124 nt withheld, positions 4172-4295]
CAGGTGGCACTTTTCGGGGAAATGTGCGCGGAACCCCTATTTGTTTATTTTTCTAAATACATTCAAATAT
GTATCCGCTCATGAGACAATAACCCTGATAAATGCTTCAATAATATTGAAAAAGGAAGAGTCCTGAGGCG
GAAAGAACCAGCTGTGGAATGTGTGTCAGTTAGGGTGTGGAAAGTCCCCAGGCTCCCCAGCAGGCAGAAG
TATGCAAAGCATGCATCTCAATTAGTCAGCAACCAGGTGTGGAAAGTCCCCAGGCTCCCCAGCAGGCAGA
AGTATGCAAAGCATGCATCTCAATTAGTCAGCAACCATAGTCCCGCCCCTAACTCCGCCCATCCCGCCCC
TAACTCCGCCCAGTTCCGCCCATTCTCCGCCCCATGGCTGACTAATTTTTTTTATTTATGCAGAGGCCGA
GGCCGCCTCGGCCTCTGAGCTATTCCAGAAGTAGTGAGGAGGCTTTTTTGGAGGCCTAGGCTTTTGCAAA
GATCGATCAAGAGACAGGATGAGGATCGTTTCGCATGATTGAACAAGATGGATTGCACGCAGGTTCTCCG
GCCGCTTGGGTGGAGAGGCTATTCGGCTATGACTGGGCACAACAGACAATCGGCTGCTCTGATGCCGCCG
TGTTCCGGCTGTCAGCGCAGGGGCGCCCGGTTCTTTTTGTCAAGACCGACCTGTCCGGTGCCCTGAATGA
ACTGCAAGACGAGGCAGCGCGGCTATCGTGGCTGGCCACGACGGGCGTTCCTTGCGCAGCTGTGCTCGAC
GTTGTCACTGAAGCGGGAAGGGACTGGCTGCTATTGGGCGAAGTGCCGGGGCAGGATCTCCTGTCATCTC
ACCTTGCTCCTGCCGAGAAAGTATCCATCATGGCTGATGCAATGCGGCGGCTGCATACGCTTGATCCGGC
TACCTGCCCATTCGACCACCAAGCGAAACATCGCATCGAGCGAGCACGTACTCGGATGGAAGCCGGTCTT
GTCGATCAGGATGATCTGGACGAAGAGCATCAGGGGCTCGCGCCAGCCGAACTGTTCGCCAGGCTCAAGG
CGAGCATGCCCGACGGCGAGGATCTCGTCGTGACCCATGGCGATGCCTGCTTGCCGAATATCATGGTGGA
AAATGGCCGCTTTTCTGGATTCATCGACTGTGGCCGGCTGGGTGTGGCGGACCGCTATCAGGACATAGCG
TTGGCTACCCGTGATATTGCTGAAGAGCTTGGCGGCGAATGGGCTGACCGCTTCCTCGTGCTTTACGGTA
TCGCCGCTCCCGATTCGCAGCGCATCGCCTTCTATCGCCTTCTTGACGAGTTCTTCTGAGCGGGACTCTG
GGGTTCGAAATGACCGACCAAGCGACGCCCAACCTGCCATCACGAGATTTCGATTCCACCGCCGCCTTCT
ATGAAAGGTTGGGCTTCGGAATCGTTTTCCGGGACGCCGGCTGGATGATCCTCCAGCGCGGGGATCTCAT
GCTGGAGTTCTTCGCCCACCCTAGGGGGAGGCTAACTGAAACACGGAAGGAGACAATACCGGAAGGAACC
CGCGCTATGACGGCAATAAAAAGACAGAATAAAACGCACGGTGTTGGGTCGTTTGTTCATAAACGCGGGG
TTCGGTCCCAGGGCTGGCACTCTGTCGATACCCCACCGAGACCCCATTGGGGCCAATACGCCCGCGTTTC
TTCCTTTTCCCCACCCCACCCCCCAAGTTCGGGTGAAGGCCCAGGGCTCGCAGCCAACGTCGGGGCGGCA
GGCCCTGCCATAGCCTCAGGTTACTCATATATACTTTAGATTGATTTAAAACTTCATTTTTAATTTAAAA
GGATCTAGGTGAAGATCCTTTTTGATAATCTCATGACCAAAATCCCTTAACGTGAGTTTTCGTTCCACTG
AGCGTCAGACCCCGTAGAAAAGATCAAAGGATCTTCTTGAGATCCTTTTTTTCTGCGCGTAATCTGCTGC
TTGCAAACAAAAAAACCACCGCTACCAGCGGTGGTTTGTTTGCCGGATCAAGAGCTACCAACTCTTTTTC
CGAAGGTAACTGGCTTCAGCAGAGCGCAGATACCAAATACTGTTCTTCTAGTGTAGCCGTAGTTAGGCCA
CCACTTCAAGAACTCTGTAGCACCGCCTACATACCTCGCTCTGCTAATCCTGTTACCAGTGGCTGCTGCC
AGTGGCGATAAGTCGTGTCTTACCGGGTTGGACTCAAGACGATAGTTACCGGATAAGGCGCAGCGGTCGG
GCTGAACGGGGGGTTCGTGCACACAGCCCAGCTTGGAGCGAACGACCTACACCGAACTGAGATACCTACA
GCGTGAGCTATGAGAAAGCGCCACGCTTCCCGAAGGGAGAAAGGCGGACAGGTATCCGGTAAGCGGCAGG
GTCGGAACAGGAGAGCGCACGAGGGAGCTTCCAGGGGGAAACGCCTGGTATCTTTATAGTCCTGTCGGGT
TTCGCCACCTCTGACTTGAGCGTCGATTTTTGTGATGCTCGTCAGGGGGGCGGAGCCTATGGAAAAACGC
CAGCAACGCGGCCTTTTTACGGTTCCTGGCCTTTTGCTGGCCTTTTGCTCACATGTTCTTTCCTGCGTTA
TCCCCTGATTCTGTGGATAACCGTATTACCGCCATGCAT
Features (pLannotate 1.2.2; 15 found; start..end, strand, type, name):
     61..364     +  enhancer       CMV enhancer: human cytomegalovirus immediate early enhancer
    365..568     +  promoter       CMV promoter: human cytomegalovirus (CMV) immediate early promoter
    613..1320    +  CDS            mNeonGreen: mNeonGreen is a basic (constitutively fluorescent) green/yellow fluorescent protein published in 2013, derived from Branchiostoma lanceolatum. It is reported to be a very rapidly-maturing monomer with moderate acid sensitivity.
   1321..1355    +  misc_feature   MCS (fragment): multiple cloning site
   1357..3579    +  CDS            MFN1: MFN1_HUMAN - Experimental evidence at protein level: Swiss-Prot protein existence level 1. Mitochondrial outer membrane GTPase that mediates mitochondrial clustering and fusion (PubMed:12475957, PubMed:12759376, PubMed:27920125, PubMed:28114303). Membrane clustering requires GTPase activity (PubMed:27920125). It may involve a major rearrangement of the coiled coil domains (PubMed:27920125, PubMed:28114303). Mitochondria are highly dynamic organelles, and their morphology is determined by the equilibrium between mitochondrial fusion and fission events (PubMed:12475957, PubMed:12759376). Overexp
   3605..3689    +  CDS            large T antigen (fragment): large T antigen from SV40 (simian virus 40)
   3712..3833    +  polyA_signal   SV40 poly(A) signal: SV40 polyadenylation signal
   3867..4295    -  rep_origin     f1 ori (sequence partly withheld): f1 bacteriophage origin of replication; arrow indicates direction of (+) strand synthesis
   4322..4426    +  promoter       AmpR promoter: bla
   4428..4785    +  promoter       SV40 promoter: SV40 enhancer and early promoter
   4820..5614    +  CDS            NeoR/KanR: aminoglycoside phosphotransferase from Tn5; aph(3')-II (or nptII); confers resistance to neomycin, kanamycin, and G418 (Geneticin®)
   5635..5787    +  CDS            ble (fragment): BLE_KLEPN - Experimental evidence at protein level: Swiss-Prot protein existence level 1. Binding protein with a strong affinity to the bleomycin family of antibiotics. Binds to CL990; an antimitotic-antibiotic compound. From Klebsiella pneumoniae.
   5846..5893    +  polyA_signal   HSV TK poly(A) signal: herpes simplex virus thymidine kinase polyadenylation signal (Cole and Stacy, 1985)
   5984..6000    -  polyA_signal   bGH poly(A) signal (fragment): bovine growth hormone polyadenylation signal
   6222..6810    +  rep_origin     ori: high-copy-number ColE1/pMB1/pBR322/pUC origin of replication
