[The description below was written by a language model from this plasmid's Addgene catalogue record and pLannotate feature annotations shown in this document.]
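Description:
mNG-Mfn1 is a mammalian expression plasmid of about 6.9 kb that produces human mitofusin-1 (MFN1) fused at its N terminus to the green/yellow fluorescent protein mNeonGreen. The catalogue lists the backbone as mNeonGreen-N1. In the sequenced plasmid, however, the fluorescent protein lies upstream of the cloning site, so the tag precedes Mfn1, which agrees with the recorded N-terminal tag position. The human cytomegalovirus immediate early enhancer and promoter drive the fusion transcript. The mNeonGreen coding sequence is followed by a short remnant of the multiple cloning site that acts as a linker, then the roughly 2.2 kb MFN1 open reading frame, which was inserted between EcoRI and BamHI sites that remain intact. An SV40 polyadenylation signal terminates the transcript. The small "large T antigen" fragment annotated just before it is most likely part of that SV40 late-region segment rather than a functional element.

The plasmid replicates in E. coli at high copy from a ColE1/pUC-type origin and also carries an f1 origin for single-stranded DNA production. A single Tn5 aminoglycoside phosphotransferase gene provides selection in both hosts. A bacterial bla-type promoter expresses it for kanamycin resistance, and the SV40 enhancer/early promoter with an HSV TK polyadenylation signal expresses it in mammalian cells, where it could support G418 selection. The short ble and bGH poly(A) fragments appear to be vestigial backbone sequence.

MFN1 is an outer mitochondrial membrane GTPase that mediates mitochondrial tethering and fusion. The construct is therefore suited to live-cell fluorescence imaging of Mfn1 localization on mitochondria, and the associated study examined ER-associated mitochondrial constriction during fission and fusion.
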