Addgene plasmid #195162: mNG-Mfn1
Purpose: mammalian expression of Mfn1 tagged with mNeonGreen
Depositing lab: Gia Voeltz. Depositing organization: University of Colorado, Boulder. Publication: An ER phospholipid hydrolase drives ER-associated mitochondrial constriction for fission and fusion. Nguyen TT, Voeltz GK. Elife. 2022 Nov 30;11:e84279. doi: 10.7554/eLife.84279. PubMed 36448541.
Backbone
  Vector backbone: mNeonGreen-N1
  Backbone manufacturer: Allele Biotechnology
  Vector type: Mammalian Expression
Growth in bacteria
  Bacterial resistance: Kanamycin, 50 μg/mL
  Growth temperature: 37°C
  Growth strain: DH5alpha
  Copy number: High Copy
Gene/Insert
  Gene/Insert name: Mfn1 (alt name: Mitofusin-1)
  Species: H. sapiens (human)
  Insert size (bp): 2229
  Entrez Gene: MFN1 (a.k.a. hfzo1, hfzo2)
  Promoter: CMV
  Tag / fusion protein: mNeonGreen (N terminal on backbone)
  Cloning method: Restriction Enzyme; 5′ cloning site EcoRI (not destroyed); 3′ cloning site BamHI (not destroyed)
Terms and licenses: Academic/Nonprofit Terms; Industry Terms: Not Available to Industry
How to cite: mNG-Mfn1 was a gift from Gia Voeltz (Addgene plasmid # 195162 ; http://n2t.net/addgene:195162 ; RRID:Addgene_195162)
